>Addgene plasmid #246650 | Neo-2/15-TGFa-SPMn-SpyTag003 | addgene full sequence | sequence record 491288 | Addgene NGS Result
CAGTGAGGCACCTATCTCAGCGATCTGTCTATTTCGTTCATCCATAGTTGCCTGACTCCCCGTCGTGTAG
ATAACTACGATACGGGAGGGCTTACCATCTGGCCCCAGTGCTGCAATGATACCGCGAGACCCACGCTCAC
CGGCTCCAGATTTATCAGCAATAAACCAGCCAGCCGGAAGGGCCGAGCGCAGAAGTGGTCCTGCAACTTT
ATCCGCCTCCATCCAGTCTATTAATTGTTGCCGGGAAGCTAGAGTAAGTAGTTCGCCAGTTAATAGTTTG
CGCAACGTTGTTGCCATTGCTACAGGCATCGTGGTGTCACGCTCGTCGTTTGGTATGGCTTCATTCAGCT
CCGGTTCCCAACGATCAAGGCGAGTTACATGATCCCCCATGTTGTGCAAAAAAGCGGTTAGCTCCTTCGG
TCCTCCGATCGTTGTCAGAAGTAAGTTGGCCGCAGTGTTATCACTCATGGTTATGGCAGCACTGCATAAT
TCTCTTACTGTCATGCCATCCGTAAGATGCTTTTCTGTGACTGGTGAGTACTCAACCAAGTCATTCTGAG
AATAGTGTATGCGGCGACCGAGTTGCTCTTGCCCGGCGTCAATACGGGATAATACCGCGCCACATAGCAG
AACTTTAAAAGTGCTCATCATTGGAAAACGTTCTTCGGGGCGAAAACTCTCAAGGATCTTACCGCTGTTG
AGATCCAGTTCGATGTAACCCACTCGTGCACCCAACTGATCTTCAGCATCTTTTACTTTCACCAGCGTTT
CTGGGTGAGCAAAAACAGGAAGGCAAAATGCCGCAAAAAAGGGAATAAGGGCGACACGGAAATGTTGAAT
ACTCATACTCTTCCTTTTTCAATATTATTGAAGCATTTATCAGGGTTATTGTCTCATGAGCGGATACATA
TTTGAATGTATTTAGAAAAATAAACAAATAGGGGTTCCGCGCACATTTCCCCGAAAAGTGCCACCTGACG
TCGACGGATCGGGAGATCTCCCGATCCCCTATGGTGCACTCTCAGTACAATCTGCTCTGATGCCGCATAG
TTAAGCCAGTATCTGCTCCCTGCTTGTGTGTTGGAGGTCGCTGAGTAGTGCGCGAGCAAAATTTAAGCTA
CAACAAGGCAAGGCTTGACCGACAATTGCATGAAGAATCTGCTTAGGGTTAGGCGTTTTGCGCTGCTTCG
CGATGTACGGGCCAGATATACGCGTTGACATTGATTATTGACTAGTTATTAATAGTAATCAATTACGGGG
TCATTAGTTCATAGCCCATATATGGAGTTCCGCGTTACATAACTTACGGTAAATGGCCCGCCTGGCTGAC
CGCCCAACGACCCCCGCCCATTGACGTCAATAATGACGTATGTTCCCATAGTAACGCCAATAGGGACTTT
CCATTGACGTCAATGGGTGGAGTATTTACGGTAAACTGCCCACTTGGCAGTACATCAAGTGTATCATATG
CCAAGTACGCCCCCTATTGACGTCAATGACGGTAAATGGCCCGCCTGGCATTATGCCCAGTACATGACCT
TATGGGACTTTCCTACTTGGCAGTACATCTACGTATTAGTCATCGCTATTACCATGGTGATGCGGTTTTG
GCAGTACATCAATGGGCGTGGATAGCGGTTTGACTCACGGGGATTTCCAAGTCTCCACCCCATTGACGTC
AATGGGAGTTTGTTTTGGCACCAAAATCAACGGGACTTTCCAAAATGTCGTAACAACTCCGCCCCATTGA
CGCAAATGGGCGGTAGGCGTGTACGGTGGGAGGTCTATATAAGCAGAGCTCTCTGGCTAACTAGAGAACC
CACTGCTTACTGGCTTATCGAAATTAATACGACTCACTATAGGGAGACCCAAGCTGGCTAGCGTTTAAAC
GGGCCCTCTAGACTCGAGCGGCCGCCACCATGGACGCTATGAAGCGAGGTCTGTGTTGCGTGCTGCTGCT
TTGTGGTGCGGTATTCGTATCCCCATCTTACCAGGGCTCTGGCCCGAAAAAAAAAATACAGCTGCACGCG
GAACATGCTTTGTATGATGCGTTGATGATACTGAACATTGTTAAGACGAATAGCCCGCCGGCTGAAGAGA
AGCTGGAGGATTATGCCTTCAACTTTGAACTTATTCTTGAAGAGATCGCACGCCTCTTCGAATCTGGTGA
CCAGAAGGATGAGGCCGAGAAGGCAAAACGGATGAAAGAGTGGATGAAGCGAATCAAAACTACTGCCTCT
GAAGACGAGCAGGAGGAAATGGCGAATGCTATCATTACAATCCTGCAGTCCTGGATTTTTTCCGGCAGCA
GCGTCGTCTCCCATTTTAACGATTGCCCCGACAGCCACACACAATTCTGTTTTCATGGGACCTGTCGGTT
CTTGGTACAGGAGGATAAACCTGCTTGCGTGTGCCATAGCGGCTACGTCGGGGCAAGATGCGAGCACGCG
GATCTGTTGGCTGGCAGCTATGACCCGCTCGCCTTGGATCTCGATGGTGATGGTATAGAGACAGTAGCCG
CTAAAGGGGGGAGCGGGCGGGGCGTACCTCACATTGTGATGGTCGACGCCTACAAACGGTACAAGTAGTA
GACCGGTAAGCTGAGCAGCGGCTACAAGGACGTGATCCTGTGGTTCAGCTTCGGCGCCAGCTGCTTCATC
CTGCTGGCCATCGTGATGGGCCTGGTGTTCATCTGCGTGAAGAACGGCAACATGCGGTGCACCATCTGCA
TCTGATGATATCGAATTCCACCACACTGGACTAGTGGATCCGAGCTCGGTACCAAGCTTAAGTTTAAACC
GCTGATCAGCCTCGACTGTGCCTTCTAGTTGCCAGCCATCTGTTGTTTGCCCCTCCCCCGTGCCTTCCTT
GACCCTGGAAGGTGCCACTCCCACTGTCCTTTCCTAATAAAATGAGGAAATTGCATCGCATTGTCTGAGT
AGGTGTCATTCTATTCTGGGGGGTGGGGTGGGGCAGGACAGCAAGGGGGAGGATTGGGAAGACAATAGCA
GGCATGCTGGGGATGCGGTGGGCTCTATGGCTTCTGAGGCGGAAAGAACCAGCTGGGGCTCTAGGGGGTA
TCCCC
[124 nt withheld, positions 3086-3209]
C
[91 nt withheld, positions 3211-3301]
A
[49 nt withheld, positions 3303-3351]
CCTTTGACGTTGGAGTCCACGTTCTTT
[37 nt withheld, positions 3379-3415]
ACCCTATCTCGGTCTATTCTTTTGATTTATAAGGGATTTTGCCGATTTCGGCCTATTGGTTAAAAAATGA
GCTGATTTAACAAAAATTTAACGCGAATTAATTCTGTGGAATGTGTGTCAGTTAGGGTGTGGAAAGTCCC
CAGGCTCCCCAGCAGGCAGAAGTATGCAAAGCATGCATCTCAATTAGTCAGCAACCAGGTGTGGAAAGTC
CCCAGGCTCCCCAGCAGGCAGAAGTATGCAAAGCATGCATCTCAATTAGTCAGCAACCATAGTCCCGCCC
CTAACTCCGCCCATCCCGCCCCTAACTCCGCCCAGTTCCGCCCATTCTCCGCCCCATGGCTGACTAATTT
TTTTTATTTATGCAGAGGCCGAGGCCGCCTCTGCCTCTGAGCTATTCCAGAAGTAGTGAGGAGGCTTTTT
TGGAGGCCTAGGCTTTTGCAAAAAGCTCCCGGGAGCTTGTATATCCATTTTCGGATCTGATCAAGAGACA
GGATGAGGATCGTTTCGCATGATTGAACAAGATGGATTGCACGCAGGTTCTCCGGCCGCTTGGGTGGAGA
GGCTATTCGGCTATGACTGGGCACAACAGACAATCGGCTGCTCTGATGCCGCCGTGTTCCGGCTGTCAGC
GCAGGGGCGCCCGGTTCTTTTTGTCAAGACCGACCTGTCCGGTGCCCTGAATGAACTGCAGGACGAGGCA
GCGCGGCTATCGTGGCTGGCCACGACGGGCGTTCCTTGCGCAGCTGTGCTCGACGTTGTCACTGAAGCGG
GAAGGGACTGGCTGCTATTGGGCGAAGTGCCGGGGCAGGATCTCCTGTCATCTCACCTTGCTCCTGCCGA
GAAAGTATCCATCATGGCTGATGCAATGCGGCGGCTGCATACGCTTGATCCGGCTACCTGCCCATTCGAC
CACCAAGCGAAACATCGCATCGAGCGAGCACGTACTCGGATGGAAGCCGGTCTTGTCGATCAGGATGATC
TGGACGAAGAGCATCAGGGGCTCGCGCCAGCCGAACTGTTCGCCAGGCTCAAGGCGCGCATGCCCGACGG
CGAGGATCTCGTCGTGACCCATGGCGATGCCTGCTTGCCGAATATCATGGTGGAAAATGGCCGCTTTTCT
GGATTCATCGACTGTGGCCGGCTGGGTGTGGCGGACCGCTATCAGGACATAGCGTTGGCTACCCGTGATA
TTGCTGAAGAGCTTGGCGGCGAATGGGCTGACCGCTTCCTCGTGCTTTACGGTATCGCCGCTCCCGATTC
GCAGCGCATCGCCTTCTATCGCCTTCTTGACGAGTTCTTCTGAGCGGGACTCTGGGGTTCGAAATGACCG
ACCAAGCGACGCCCAACCTGCCATCACGAGATTTCGATTCCACCGCCGCCTTCTATGAAAGGTTGGGCTT
CGGAATCGTTTTCCGGGACGCCGGCTGGATGATCCTCCAGCGCGGGGATCTCATGCTGGAGTTCTTCGCC
CACCCCAACTTGTTTATTGCAGCTTATAATGGTTACAAATAAAGCAATAGCATCACAAATTTCACAAATA
AAGCATTTTTTTCACTGCATTCTAGTTGTGGTTTGTCCAAACTCATCAATGTATCTTATCATGTCTGTAT
ACCGTCGACCTCTAGCTAGAGCTTGGCGTAATCATGGTCATAGCTGTTTCCTGTGTGAAATTGTTATCCG
CTCACAATTCCACACAACATACGAGCCGGAAGCATAAAGTGTAAAGCCTGGGGTGCCTAATGAGTGAGCT
AACTCACATTAATTGCGTTGCGCTCACTGCCCGCTTTCCAGTCGGGAAACCTGTCGTGCCAGCTGCATTA
ATGAATCGGCCAACGCGCGGGGAGAGGCGGTTTGCGTATTGGGCGCTCTTCCGCTTCCTCGCTCACTGAC
TCGCTGCGCTCGGTCGTTCGGCTGCGGCGAGCGGTATCAGCTCACTCAAAGGCGGTAATACGGTTATCCA
CAGAATCAGGGGATAACGCAGGAAAGAACATGTGAGCAAAAGGCCAGCAAAAGGCCAGGAACCGTAAAAA
GGCCGCGTTGCTGGCGTTTTTCCATAGGCTCCGCCCCCCTGACGAGCATCACAAAAATCGACGCTCAAGT
CAGAGGTGGCGAAACCCGACAGGACTATAAAGATACCAGGCGTTTCCCCCTGGAAGCTCCCTCGTGCGCT
CTCCTGTTCCGACCCTGCCGCTTACCGGATACCTGTCCGCCTTTCTCCCTTCGGGAAGCGTGGCGCTTTC
TCATAGCTCACGCTGTAGGTATCTCAGTTCGGTGTAGGTCGTTCGCTCCAAGCTGGGCTGTGTGCACGAA
CCCCCCGTTCAGCCCGACCGCTGCGCCTTATCCGGTAACTATCGTCTTGAGTCCAACCCGGTAAGACACG
ACTTATCGCCACTGGCAGCAGCCACTGGTAACAGGATTAGCAGAGCGAGGTATGTAGGCGGTGCTACAGA
GTTCTTGAAGTGGTGGCCTAACTACGGCTACACTAGAAGAACAGTATTTGGTATCTGCGCTCTGCTGAAG
CCAGTTACCTTCGGAAAAAGAGTTGGTAGCTCTTGATCCGGCAAACAAACCACCGCTGGTAGCGGTGGTT
TTTTTGTTTGCAAGCAGCAGATTACGCGCAGAAAAAAAGGATCTCAAGAAGATCCTTTGATCTTTTCTAC
GGGGTCTGACGCTCAGTGGAACGAAAACTCACGTTAAGGGATTTTGGTCATGAGATTATCAAAAAGGATC
TTCACCTAGATCCTTTTAAATTAAAAATGAAGTTTTAAATCAATCTAAAGTATATATGAGTAAACTTGGT
CTGACAGTTACCAATGCTTAAT
Features (pLannotate 1.2.2; 22 found; start..end, strand, type, name):
    847..951     -  promoter       AmpR promoter: bla
   1010..1062    -  misc_feature   bom (fragment): basis of mobility region from pBR322
   1217..1596    +  enhancer       CMV enhancer: human cytomegalovirus immediate early enhancer
   1597..1800    +  promoter       CMV promoter: human cytomegalovirus (CMV) immediate early promoter
   1796..1829    +  LTR            5' LTR (truncated) (fragment): truncated 5' long terminal repeat (LTR) from HIV-1
   1845..1863    +  promoter       T7 promoter: promoter for bacteriophage T7 RNA polymerase
   1920..1988    +  CDS            PLAT (fragment): TPA_HUMAN - Experimental evidence at protein level: Swiss-Prot protein existence level 1. Converts the abundant, but inactive, zymogen plasminogen to plasmin by hydrolyzing a single Arg-Val bond in plasminogen. By controlling plasmin-mediated proteolysis, it plays an important role in tissue remodeling and degradation, in cell migration and many other physiopathological events. During oocyte activation, plays a role in cortical granule reaction in the zona reaction, which contributes to the block to polyspermy (By similarity). From Homo sapiens (Human).
   2313..2462    +  CDS            TGFA: TGFA_RABIT - Experimental evidence at transcript level: Swiss-Prot protein existence level 2. TGF alpha is a mitogenic polypeptide that is able to bind to the EGF receptor/EGFR and to act synergistically with TGF beta to promote anchorage-independent cell proliferation in soft agar (By similarity). Inhibitor of acid secretion. Inhibitor of aminopyrine uptake in parietal cells (in vitro). From Oryctolagus cuniculus (Rabbit).
   2598..2732    +  CDS            HA (fragment): HEMA_I34A0 - Experimental evidence at protein level: Swiss-Prot protein existence level 1. Binds to sialic acid-containing receptors on the cell surface, bringing about the attachment of the virus particle to the cell. This attachment induces virion internalization either through clathrin-dependent endocytosis or through clathrin- and caveolin- independent pathway. Plays a major role in the determination of host range restriction and virulence. Class I viral fusion protein. Responsible for penetration of the virus into the cell cytoplasm by mediating the fusion of the membrane of the endocytos
   2816..3040    +  polyA_signal   bGH poly(A) signal: bovine growth hormone polyadenylation signal
   3044..3065    +  promoter       SV40 promoter (fragment): SV40 enhancer and early promoter
   3086..3514    +  rep_origin     f1 ori (sequence partly withheld): f1 bacteriophage origin of replication; arrow indicates direction of (+) strand synthesis
   3528..3857    +  promoter       SV40 promoter: SV40 enhancer and early promoter
   3924..4715    +  CDS            neo: KKA2_KLEPN - Also known as kan, nptII. Experimental evidence at protein level: Swiss-Prot protein existence level 1. Resistance to kanamycin, neomycin, paromomycin, ribostamycin, butirosin and gentamicin B. From Klebsiella pneumoniae.
   4739..4897    +  CDS            ble (fragment): BLE_KLEPN - Experimental evidence at protein level: Swiss-Prot protein existence level 1. Binding protein with a strong affinity to the bleomycin family of antibiotics. Binds to CL990; an antimitotic-antibiotic compound. From Klebsiella pneumoniae.
   4892..5013    +  polyA_signal   SV40 poly(A) signal: SV40 polyadenylation signal
   5086..5102    -  protein_bind   lac operator: The lac repressor binds to the lac operator to inhibit transcription in E. coli. This inhibition can be relieved by adding lactose or isopropyl-β-D-thiogalactopyranoside (IPTG). lac repressor encoded by lacI
   5110..5140    -  promoter       lac promoter: promoter for the E. coli lac operon
   5155..5176    -  protein_bind   CAP binding site: CAP binding activates transcription in the presence of cAMP. E. coli catabolite activator protein
   5189..5281    -  CDS            lacI (fragment): lac repressor; lacI; The lac repressor binds to the lac operator to inhibit transcription in E. coli. This inhibition can be relieved by adding lactose or isopropyl-β-D-thiogalactopyranoside (IPTG).
   5464..6052    -  rep_origin     ori: high-copy-number ColE1/pMB1/pBR322/pUC origin of replication
   6223..846     -  CDS            AmpR (across the origin): β-lactamase; bla; confers resistance to ampicillin, carbenicillin, and related antibiotics
