[The description below was written by a language model from this plasmid's Addgene catalogue record and pLannotate feature annotations shown in this document.]
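Description:
Neo-2/15-TGFa-SPMn-SpyTag003 is a mammalian expression plasmid built on the pcDNA3.1 backbone. It is propagated in E. coli through a high-copy ColE1/pUC-type origin with ampicillin resistance (β-lactamase under its own promoter). It also carries an f1 origin and an SV40 promoter-driven neomycin phosphotransferase cassette with an SV40 polyadenylation signal, which allows G418 selection of transfected mammalian cells. The catalogue lists a total size of about 6.1 kb, while the sequenced record is slightly longer at 6,237 nt.

The payload is a roughly 670 bp synthetic fusion open reading frame, transcribed from the CMV immediate-early enhancer/promoter and terminated by the bGH polyadenylation signal, with a T7 promoter upstream that also serves as a sequencing primer site. The encoded protein begins with the tissue plasminogen activator signal peptide for secretion. This is followed by the designed protein Neo-2/15, a GSS linker, and the mature TGFα domain (residues 40–89 of the human precursor), which binds the EGF receptor. Next come the N-terminal fragment (residues 298–318) of the self-processing module of Neisseria meningitidis FrpA, a GSG linker and a C-terminal SpyTag003.

The automated annotation detects the tPA and TGFα segments (matching TGFα to a rabbit homologue). It also flags a haemagglutinin fragment downstream of the fusion and a short HIV LTR fragment near the promoter, neither of which is mentioned in the catalogue entry. According to the record, the construct is used for calcium-induced NeissLock ligation to EGFR. The associated publication's title indicates a split NeissLock approach with Spy-mediated acceleration and anhydride-based coupling to cells.
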