Addgene plasmid #246650: Neo-2/15-TGFa-SPMn-SpyTag003
Purpose: Expresses Neo-2/15-TGFa-SPMn-SpyTag003 in mammalian cells for calcium-induced NeissLock protein ligation to epidermal growth factor receptor (EGFR)
Depositing lab: Mark Howarth. Depositing organization: University of Cambridge. Publication: Split NeissLock with Spy-Acceleration Arms Mammalian Proteins for Anhydride-Mediated Cell Ligation. Lim SYT, Keeble AH, Howarth MR. ACS Chem Biol. 2025 Sep 15. doi: 10.1021/acschembio.5c00515. PubMed 40947984.
Backbone
  Vector backbone: pcDNA3.1
  Backbone manufacturer: Invitrogen
  Backbone size w/o insert (bp): 5428
  Total vector size (bp): 6100
  Vector type: Mammalian Expression
  Selectable markers: Neomycin (select with G418)
Growth in bacteria
  Bacterial resistance: Ampicillin, 100 μg/mL
  Growth temperature: 37°C
  Growth strain: DH5alpha
  Copy number: High Copy
Gene/Insert
  Gene/Insert name: Neo-2/15-TGFa-SPMn-SpyTag003
  Species: H. sapiens (human), Synthetic; Neisseria meningitidis serotype C (UniProt: P55126)
  Insert size (bp): 672
  Mutation: Construct contains the tPA signal peptide, Neo2/15, GSS linker, TGFα (residues 40–89 of human protransforming growth factor alpha), N-terminal fragment of the self-processing module of FrpA (SPMn 298-318), GSG linker, SpyTag003
  Promoter: CMV promoter
  Tag / fusion protein: Signal peptide (N terminal on insert); SpyTag003 (C terminal on insert)
  Cloning method: Gibson Cloning
  Sequencing primers: 5′ T7F; 3′ BGHrev
Terms and licenses: Academic/Nonprofit Terms; Industry Terms: Not Available to Industry
How to cite: Neo-2/15-TGFa-SPMn-SpyTag003 was a gift from Mark Howarth (Addgene plasmid # 246650 ; http://n2t.net/addgene:246650 ; RRID:Addgene_246650)
