>Addgene plasmid #246650 | Neo-2/15-TGFa-SPMn-SpyTag003 | depositor partial sequence | sequence record 484979 | Neo-2/15-TGFa-SPMn-SpyTag003 gene
ATGGACGCTATGAAGCGAGGTCTGTGTTGCGTGCTGCTGCTTTGTGGTGCGGTATTCGTATCCCCATCTT
ACCAGGGCTCTGGCCCGAAAAAAAAAATACAGCTGCACGCGGAACATGCTTTGTATGATGCGTTGATGAT
ACTGAACATTGTTAAGACGAATAGCCCGCCGGCTGAAGAGAAGCTGGAGGATTATGCCTTCAACTTTGAA
CTTATTCTTGAAGAGATCGCACGCCTCTTCGAATCTGGTGACCAGAAGGATGAGGCCGAGAAGGCAAAAC
GGATGAAAGAGTGGATGAAGCGAATCAAAACTACTGCCTCTGAAGACGAGCAGGAGGAAATGGCGAATGC
TATCATTACAATCCTGCAGTCCTGGATTTTTTCCGGCAGCAGCGTCGTCTCCCATTTTAACGATTGCCCC
GACAGCCACACACAATTCTGTTTTCATGGGACCTGTCGGTTCTTGGTACAGGAGGATAAACCTGCTTGCG
TGTGCCATAGCGGCTACGTCGGGGCAAGATGCGAGCACGCGGATCTGTTGGCTGGCAGCTATGACCCGCT
CGCCTTGGATCTCGATGGTGATGGTATAGAGACAGTAGCCGCTAAAGGGGGGAGCGGGCGGGGCGTACCT
CACATTGTGATGGTCGACGCCTACAAACGGTACAAGTAGTAG
